>Addgene plasmid #177182 | pDAS12230_pegRNA-PEAR-GFP(10PBS-24RT)-mCherry | addgene full sequence | sequence record 348475 | Addgene NGS Result
CATTTCCCCGAAAAGTGCCACCTGACGTCCAGCAGAGATCCACTTTGGCGCCGAGGGCCTATTTCCCATG
ATTCCTTCATATTTGCATATACGATACAAGGCTGTTAGAGAGATAATTGGAATTAATTTGACTGTAAACA
CAAAGATATTAGTACAAAATACGTGACGTAGAAAGTAATAATTTCTTGGGTAGTTTGCAGTTTTAAAATT
ATGTTTTAAAATGGACTATCATATGCTTACCGTAACTTGAAAGTATTTCGATTTCTTGGCTTTATATATC
TTGTGGAAAGGACGAAACACCGAATGTCAAACCCGCAGTCTGTTTTAGAGCTAGAAATAGCAAGTTAAAA
TAAGGCTAGTCCGTTATCAACTTGAAAAAGTGGCACCGAGTCGGTGCGGCTACGTGCAGGTAAGTCCTAG
ACTGCGGGTTTTTTTTTCCGTTACATAACTTACGGTAAATGGCCCAATTCGAGTGGCTCCGGTGCCCGTC
AGTGGGCAGAGCGCACATCGCCCACAGTCCCCGAGAAGTTGGGGGGAGGGGTCGGCAATTGAACCGGTGC
CTAGAGAAGGTGGCGCGGGGTAAACTGGGAAAGTGATGTCGTGTACTGGCTCCGCCTTTTTCCCGAGGGT
GGGGGAGAACCGTATATAAGTGCAGTAGTCGCCGTGAACGTTCTTTTTCGCAACGGGTTTGCCGCCAGAA
CACAGGTGTCGTGACGCGGGATCCGCCACCATGGTGAGCAAGGGCGAGGAGGATAACATGGCCATCATCA
AGGAGTTCATGCGCTTCAAGGTGCACATGGAGGGCTCCGTGAACGGCCACGAGTTCGAGATCGAGGGCGA
GGGCGAGGGCCGCCCCTACGAGGGCACCCAGACCGCCAAGCTGAAGGTGACCAAGGGTGGCCCCCTGCCC
TTCGCCTGGGACATCCTGTCCCCTCAGTTCATGTACGGCTCCAAGGCCTACGTGAAGCACCCCGCCGACA
TCCCCGACTACTTGAAGCTGTCCTTCCCCGAGGGCTTCAAGTGGGAGCGCGTGATGAACTTCGAGGACGG
CGGCGTGGTGACCGTGACCCAGGACTCCTCCCTGCAGGACGGCGAGTTCATCTACAAGGTGAAGCTGCGC
GGCACCAACTTCCCCTCCGACGGCCCCGTAATGCAGAAAAAGACCATGGGCTGGGAGGCCTCCTCCGAGC
GGATGTACCCCGAGGACGGCGCCCTGAAGGGCGAGATCAAGCAGAGGCTGAAGCTGAAGGACGGCGGCCA
CTACGACGCTGAGGTCAAGACCACCTACAAGGCCAAGAAGCCCGTGCAGCTGCCCGGCGCCTACAACGTC
AACATCAAGTTGGACATCACCTCCCACAACGAGGACTACACCATCGTGGAACAGTACGAACGCGCCGAGG
GCCGCCACTCCACCGGCGGCATGGACGAGCTGTACAAGTAGATCTACATGTCCTAGAGCTCGCTGATCAG
CCTCGACTGTGCCTTCTAGTTGCCAGCCATCTGTTGTTTGCCCCTCCCCCGTGCCTTCCTTGACCCTGGA
AGGTGCCACTCCCACTGTCCTTTCCTAATAAAATGAGGAAATTGCATCGCATTGTCTGAGTAGGTGTCAT
TCTATTCTGGGGGGTGGGGTGGGGCAGGACAGCAAGGGGGAGGATTGGGAAGAGAATAGCAGGCATGCTG
GGGAGCGGCCGCTGAGCAAAAGGCCAGCAAAAGGCCAGGAACCGTAAAAAGGCCGCGTTGCTGGCGTTTT
TCCATAGGCTCCGCCCCCCTGACGAGCATCACAAAAATCGACGCTCAAGTCAGAGGTGGCGAAACCCGAC
AGGACTATAAAGATACCAGGCGTTTCCCCCTGGAAGCTCCCTCGTGCGCTCTCCTGTTCCGACCCTGCCG
CTTACCGGATACCTGTCCGCCTTTCTCCCTTCGGGAAGCGTGGCGCTTTCTCATAGCTCACGCTGTAGGT
ATCTCAGTTCGGTGTAGGTCGTTCGCTCCAAGCTGGGCTGTGTGCACGAACCCCCCGTTCAGCCCGACCG
CTGCGCCTTATCCGGTAACTATCGTCTTGAGTCCAACCCGGTAAGACACGACTTATCGCCACTGGCAGCA
GCCACTGGTAACAGGATTAGCAGAGCGAGGTATGTAGGCGGTGCTACAGAGTTCTTGAAGTGGTGGCCTA
ACTACGGCTACACTAGAAGAACAGTATTTGGTATCTGCGCTCTGCTGAAGCCAGTTACCTTCGGAAAAAG
AGTTGGTAGCTCTTGATCCGGCAAACAAACCACCGCTGGTAGCGGTGGTTTTTTTGTTTGCAAGCAGCAG
ATTACGCGCAGAAAAAAAGGATCTCAAGAAGATCCTTTGATCTTTTCTACGGGGTCTGACGCTCAGTGGA
ACGAAAACTCACGTTAAGGGATTTTGGTCATGAGATTATCAAAAAGGATCTTCACCTAGATCCTTTTAAA
TTAAAAATGAAGTTTTAAATCAATCTAAAGTATATATGAGTAAACTTGGTCTGACAGTTACCAATGCTTA
ATCAGTGAGGCACCTATCTCAGCGATCTGTCTATTTCGTTCATCCATAGTTGCCTGACTCCCCGTCGTGT
AGATAACTACGATACGGGAGGGCTTACCATCTGGCCCCAGTGCTGCAATGATACCGCGAGACCCACGCTC
ACCGGCTCCAGATTTATCAGCAATAAACCAGCCAGCCGGAAGGGCCGAGCGCAGAAGTGGTCCTGCAACT
TTATCCGCCTCCATCCAGTCTATTAATTGTTGCCGGGAAGCTAGAGTAAGTAGTTCGCCAGTTAATAGTT
TGCGCAACGTTGTTGCCATTGCTACAGGCATCGTGGTGTCACGCTCGTCGTTTGGTATGGCTTCATTCAG
CTCCGGTTCCCAACGATCAAGGCGAGTTACATGATCCCCCATGTTGTGCAAAAAAGCGGTTAGCTCCTTC
GGTCCTCCGATCGTTGTCAGAAGTAAGTTGGCCGCAGTGTTATCACTCATGGTTATGGCAGCACTGCATA
ATTCTCTTACTGTCATGCCATCCGTAAGATGCTTTTCTGTGACTGGTGAGTACTCAACCAAGTCATTCTG
AGAATAGTGTATGCGGCGACCGAGTTGCTCTTGCCCGGCGTCAATACGGGATAATACCGCGCCACATAGC
AGAACTTTAAAAGTGCTCATCATTGGAAAACGTTCTTCGGGGCGAAAACTCTCAAGGATCTTACCGCTGT
TGAGATCCAGTTCGATGTAACCCACTCGTGCACCCAACTGATCTTCAGCATCTTTTACTTTCACCAGCGT
TTCTGGGTGAGCAAAAACAGGAAGGCAAAATGCCGCAAAAAAGGGAATAAGGGCGACACGGAAATGTTGA
ATACTCATACTCTTCCTTTTTCAATATTATTGAAGCATTTATCAGGGTTATTGTCTCATGAGCGGATACA
TATTTGAATGTATTTAGAAAAATAAACAAATAGGGGTTCCGCGCA
Features (pLannotate 1.2.2; 9 found; start..end, strand, type, name):
     53..293     +  promoter       U6 promoter: RNA polymerase III promoter for human U6 snRNA
    322..397     +  misc_RNA       gRNA scaffold: guide RNA scaffold for the Streptococcus pyogenes CRISPR/Cas9 system
    439..465     +  enhancer       CMV enhancer (fragment): human cytomegalovirus immediate early enhancer; contains an 18-bp deletion relative to the standard CMV enhancer
    494..705     +  promoter       EF-1α core promoter: core promoter for human elongation factor EF-1α
    731..1438    +  CDS            mCherry: mCherry is a basic (constitutively fluorescent) red fluorescent protein published in 2004, derived from Discosoma sp.. It is reported to be a very rapidly-maturing monomer with low acid sensitivity.
   1477..1588    +  polyA_signal   bGH poly(A) signal: bovine growth hormone polyadenylation signal
   1749..2337    -  rep_origin     ori: high-copy-number ColE1/pMB1/pBR322/pUC origin of replication
   2508..3368    -  CDS            AmpR: β-lactamase; bla; confers resistance to ampicillin, carbenicillin, and related antibiotics
   3369..3473    -  promoter       AmpR promoter: bla
