[The description below was written by a language model from this plasmid's Addgene catalogue record and pLannotate feature annotations shown in this document.]
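Description:
pDAS12230_pegRNA-PEAR-GFP(10PBS-24RT)-mCherry is a compact (about 3.5 kb) pUC19-based mammalian expression plasmid for CRISPR prime editing. It is maintained in E. coli at high copy number through the ColE1/pUC-type origin and selected with ampicillin via the β-lactamase (AmpR) gene and its native promoter. It carries no mammalian selection marker or viral elements, so it is suited to transient delivery by transfection.

The payload consists of two independent expression units arranged in tandem. In the first, the human U6 RNA polymerase III promoter drives a prime editing guide RNA (pegRNA) built on the Streptococcus pyogenes Cas9 guide scaffold. Its spacer targets the PEAR-GFP reporter plasmid. As the construct name indicates, the 3′ extension comprises a 10-nucleotide primer binding site and a 24-nucleotide reverse transcription template, which specify the edit to be written at the target. The feature table does not annotate this extension separately, but it would lie in the short interval following the scaffold. In the second unit, an EF-1α core promoter, preceded by a small annotated CMV enhancer fragment, drives mCherry, and the transcript is terminated by the bovine growth hormone polyadenylation signal.

The plasmid encodes no prime editor protein, so the editor and the PEAR-GFP target plasmid must be supplied separately. Red fluorescence from mCherry marks cells that received the pegRNA plasmid. According to the record, PEAR is a fluorescent reporter system for identifying and enriching successfully prime edited cells, and this construct provides the pegRNA that acts on its GFP version.
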