Addgene plasmid #177182: pDAS12230_pegRNA-PEAR-GFP(10PBS-24RT)-mCherry
Purpose: plasmid expressing a pegRNA targeting the PEAR-GFP plasmid along with an mCherry marker
Depositing lab: Ervin Welker. Publication: PEAR, a flexible fluorescent reporter for the identification and enrichment of successfully prime edited cells. Simon DA, Talas A, Kulcsar PI, Biczok Z, Krausz SL, Varady G, Welker E. Elife. 2022 Feb 23;11. pii: 69504. doi: 10.7554/eLife.69504. PubMed 35196219.
Backbone
  Vector backbone: pUC19
  Vector type: Mammalian Expression, CRISPR
Growth in bacteria
  Bacterial resistance: Ampicillin, 100 μg/mL
  Growth temperature: 37°C
  Growth strain: DH5alpha
  Copy number: High Copy
Gene/Insert
  Gene/Insert name: pegRNA targeting the PEAR-GFP plasmid
  gRNA/shRNA sequence: GAATGTCAAACCCGCAGTCT
  Species: Synthetic; S. pyogenes
  Promoter: U6
  Cloning method: Unknown
  Sequencing primers: 5′ GAGGGCCTATTTCCCATGATT
Terms and licenses: Academic/Nonprofit Terms; Industry Terms: Not Available to Industry
Depositor comments: Read the preprint at bioRxiv: https://www.biorxiv.org/content/10.1101/2021.04.26.441486v1.
How to cite: pDAS12230_pegRNA-PEAR-GFP(10PBS-24RT)-mCherry was a gift from Ervin Welker (Addgene plasmid # 177182 ; http://n2t.net/addgene:177182 ; RRID:Addgene_177182)
